>Addgene plasmid #60152 | pNB787 | depositor full sequence | sequence record 96317 | pNB787 sequence 9179 bps
GACGAAAGGGCCTCGTGATACGCCTATTTTTATAGGTTAATGTCATGATAATAATGGTTTCTTAGACGTC
AGGTGGCACTTTTCGGGGAAATGTGCGCGGAACCCCTATTTGTTTATTTTTCTAAATACATTCAAATATG
TATCCGCTCATGAGACAATAACCCTGATAAATGCTTCAATAATATTGAAAAAGGAAGAGTATGAGTATTC
AACATTTCCGTGTCGCCCTTATTCCCTTTTTTGCGGCATTTTGCCTTCCTGTTTTTGCTCACCCAGAAAC
GCTGGTGAAAGTAAAAGATGCTGAAGATCAGTTGGGTGCACGAGTGGGTTACATCGAACTGGATCTCAAC
AGCGGTAAGATCCTTGAGAGTTTTCGCCCCGAAGAACGTTTTCCAATGATGAGCACTTTTAAAGTTCTGC
TATGTGGCGCGGTATTATCCCGTATTGACGCCGGGCAAGAGCAACTCGGTCGCCGCATACACTATTCTCA
GAATGACTTGGTTGAGTACTCACCAGTCACAGAAAAGCATCTTACGGATGGCATGACAGTAAGAGAATTA
TGCAGTGCTGCCATAACCATGAGTGATAACACTGCGGCCAACTTACTTCTGACAACGATCGGAGGACCGA
AGGAGCTAACCGCTTTTTTGCACAACATGGGGGATCATGTAACTCGCCTTGATCGTTGGGAACCGGAGCT
GAATGAAGCCATACCAAACGACGAGCGTGACACCACGATGCCTGTAGCAATGGCAACAACGTTGCGCAAA
CTATTAACTGGCGAACTACTTACTCTAGCTTCCCGGCAACAATTAATAGACTGGATGGAGGCGGATAAAG
TTGCAGGACCACTTCTGCGCTCGGCCCTTCCGGCTGGCTGGTTTATTGCTGATAAATCTGGAGCCGGTGA
GCGTGGGTCTCGCGGTATCATTGCAGCACTGGGGCCAGATGGTAAGCCCTCCCGTATCGTAGTTATCTAC
ACGACGGGGAGTCAGGCAACTATGGATGAACGAAATAGACAGATCGCTGAGATAGGTGCCTCACTGATTA
AGCATTGGTAACTGTCAGACCAAGTTTACTCATATATACTTTAGATTGATTTAAAACTTCATTTTTAATT
TAAAAGGATCTAGGTGAAGATCCTTTTTGATAATCTCATGACCAAAATCCCTTAACGTGAGTTTTCGTTC
CACTGAGCGTCAGACCCCGTAGAAAAGATCAAAGGATCTTCTTGAGATCCTTTTTTTCTGCGCGTAATCT
GCTGCTTGCAAACAAAAAAACCACCGCTACCAGCGGTGGTTTGTTTGCCGGATCAAGAGCTACCAACTCT
TTTTCCGAAGGTAACTGGCTTCAGCAGAGCGCAGATACCAAATACTGTCCTTCTAGTGTAGCCGTAGTTA
GGCCACCACTTCAAGAACTCTGTAGCACCGCCTACATACCTCGCTCTGCTAATCCTGTTACCAGTGGCTG
CTGCCAGTGGCGATAAGTCGTGTCTTACCGGGTTGGACTCAAGACGATAGTTACCGGATAAGGCGCAGCG
GTCGGGCTGAACGGGGGGTTCGTGCACACAGCCCAGCTTGGAGCGAACGACCTACACCGAACTGAGATAC
CTACAGCGTGAGCTATGAGAAAGCGCCACGCTTCCCGAAGGGAGAAAGGCGGACAGGTATCCGGTAAGCG
GCAGGGTCGGAACAGGAGAGCGCACGAGGGAGCTTCCAGGGGGAAACGCCTGGTATCTTTATAGTCCTGT
CGGGTTTCGCCACCTCTGACTTGAGCGTCGATTTTTGTGATGCTCGTCAGGGGGGCGGAGCCTATGGAAA
AACGCCAGCAACGCGGCCTTTTTACGGTTCCTGGCCTTTTGCTGGCCTTTTGCTCACATGTTCTTTCCTG
CGTTATCCCCTGATTCTGTGGATAACCGTATTACCGCCTTTGAGTGAGCTGATACCGCTCGCCGCAGCCG
AACGACCGAGCGCAGCGAGTCAGTGAGCGAGGAAGCGGAAGAGCGCCCAATACGCAAACCGCCTCTCCCC
GCGCGTTGGCCGATTCATTAATGCAGCTGGCACGACAGGTTTCCCGACTGGAAAGCGGGCAGTGAGCGCA
ACGCAATTAATGTGAGTTACCTCACTCATTAGGCACCCCAGGCTTTACACTTTATGCTTCCGGCTCCTAT
GTTGTGTGGAATTGTGAGCGGATAACAATTTCACACAGGAAACAGCTATGACCATGATTACGCCAAGCGC
GCAATTAACCCTCACTAAAGGGAACAAAAGCTGGAGCTCTGATGAACGGTAAGCCAATGAAGGAAAAGAA
GTCTACCAGAAGTGTCGAAGACTTCATGGCTGCTATGCAAAGAGTCTCTACTCAACACGAAAAGGAAACC
TAATCCTGTTGAAGTAGCATTTAATCATAATTTTTGTCACATTTTAATCAACTTGATTTTTCTGGTTTAA
TTTTTCTAATTTTAATTTTAATTTTTTTATCAATGGGAACTGATACACTAAAAAGAATTAGGAGCCAACA
AGAATAAGCCGCTTATTTCCTACTAGAGTTTGCTTAAAATTTCATCTCGAATTGTCATTCTAATATTTTA
TCCACACACACACCTTAAAATTTTTAGATTAAATGGCATCAACTCTTAGCTTCACACACACACACACACC
GAAGCTGGTTGTTTTATTTGATTTGATATAATTGGTTTCTCTGGATGGTACTTTTTCTTTCTTGGTTATT
TCCTATTTTAAAATATGAAACGCACACAAGTCATAATTATTCTAATAGAGCACAATTCACAACACGCACA
TTTCAACTTTAATATTTTTTTAGAAACACTTTATTTAGTCTAATTCTTAATTTTTAATATATATAATGCA
CACACACTAATTTATTCATTAATTTTTTATTGAGTAGGATTTGAAAATATTTGGTATCTTTGCAAGATGT
TTGTATAGAGGGACAAAGAATCGTCTTTATTATGGTCAAGGCTTTACGTCATAATAGTTCCTGCCCAGCT
CTTCTATAATACTTTAAAGATCTCTTCTCGTTTGCTCCATTTGGAAGTCTCGCTTACGTTTATGCGCCCA
TACAGACACTCAAGATACACACTTACATGAACGTATACAAATTTACTAACACTACTTGAAAATATGAACC
ACAGTACATCATATTAAGACGTAGTATTCGATGATTGAAGGCCGCCTCCGCGAAATACCTTTACTGATTT
TGCCGGTTAATCGCATCGAAATTTCTTCATCACAAGAAAGCAAACAAATCGCCAGGCCATTCTACAAGTT
TCCTTTTCTTATGAAGATGTAAAAGCTACTAAGGCGTCATTACTCTAGATGACTCAGTTTAGTCTGACCT
TCTATAGTATACTACCCTGGCGCTATGATGATGAGCGGTTCTTTTATTGCGGAAACGAAAATTCCGGGAC
CGGCGAAATTTGCCCGGTTTTGTCCGTAACCGGCTTCATGAGTCGGCTTCAATAGTAGTTGAATACTTAT
TTAAACAGCAGAACTTAACTCACTCATCACGCTGTTTCCGCTGAATTTTCTCAAAATATCTAAGCAGTCA
ACAAATATAAAGAATATTGAAATTGACAGTTTTTGTCGCTATCGATTTTTATTATTTGCTGTTTTAAATC
TTGGTTTACACTCCATCCAAACTAGAACTAGTGGATCCCCCGGGTTAATTAACATGGAAGACGTCAAAAA
CATAAAGAAAGGCCCGGCGCCATTCTATCCGCTGGAAGATGGAACCGCTGGAGAGCAACTGCATAAGGCT
ATGAAGAGATACGCCCTGGTTCCTGGAACAATTGCTTTTACAGATGCACATATCGAGGTGGACATCACTT
ACGCTGAGTACTTCGAAATGTCCGTTCGGTTGGCAGAAGCTATGAAACGATATGGGCTGAATACAAATCA
CAGAATCGTCGTATGCAGTGAAAACTCTCTTCAATTCTTTATGCCGGTGTTGGGCGCGTTATTTATCGGA
GTTGCAGTTGCGCCCGCGAACGACATTTATAATGAACGTGAATTGCTCAACAGTATGGGCATTTCGCAGC
CTACCGTGGTGTTCGTTTCCAAAAAGGGGTTGCAAAAAATTTTGAACGTGCAAAAAAAGCTCCCAATCAT
CCAAAAAATTATTATCATGGATTCTAAAACGGATTACCAGGGATTTCAGTCGATGTACACGTTCGTCACA
TCTCATCTACCTCCCGGTTTTAATGAATACGATTTTGTGCCAGAGTCCTTCGATAGGGACAAGACAATTG
CACTGATCATGAACTCCTCTGGATCTACTGGTCTGCCTAAAGGTGTCGCTCTGCCTCATAGAACTGCCTG
CGTGAGATTCTCGCATGCCAGAGATCCTATTTTTGGCAATCAAATCATTCCGGATACTGCGATTTTAAGT
GTTGTTCCATTCCATCACGGTTTTGGAATGTTTACTACACTCGGATATTTGATATGTGGATTTCGAGTCG
TCTTAATGTATAGATTTGAAGAAGAGCTGTTTCTGAGGAGCCTTCAGGATTACAAGATTCAAAGTGCGCT
GCTGGTGCCAACCCTATTCTCCTTCTTCGCCAAAAGCACTCTGATTGACAAATACGATTTATCTAATTTA
CACGAAATTGCTTCTGGTGGCGCTCCCCTCTCTAAGGAAGTCGGGGAAGCGGTTGCCAAGAGGTTCCATC
TGCCAGGTATCAGGCAAGGATATGGGCTCACTGAGACTACATCAGCTATTCTGATTACACCCGAGGGGGA
TGATAAACCGGGCGCGGTCGGTAAAGTTGTTCCATTTTTTGAAGCGAAGGTTGTGGATCTGGATACCGGG
AAAACGCTGGGCGTTAATCAAAGAGGCGAACTGTGTGTGAGAGGTCCTATGATTATGTCCGGTTATGTAA
ACAATCCGGAAGCGACCAACGCCTTGATTGACAAGGATGGATGGCTACATTCTGGAGACATAGCTTACTG
GGACGAAGACGAACACTTCTTCATCGTTGACCGCCTGAAGTCTCTGATTAAGTACAAAGGCTATCAGGTG
GCTCCCGCTGAATTGGAATCCATCTTGCTCCAACACCCCAACATCTTCGACGCAGGTGTCGCAGGTCTTC
CCGACGATGACGCCGGTGAACTTCCCGCCGCCGTTGTTGTTTTGGAGCACGGAAAGACGATGACGGAAAA
AGAGATCGTGGATTACGTCGCCAGTCAAGTAACAACCGCGAAAAAGTTGCGCGGAGGAGTTGTGTTTGTG
GACGAAGTACCGAAAGGTCTTACCGGAAAACTCGACGCAAGAAAAATCAGAGAGATCCTCATAAAGGCCA
AGAAGGGCGGAAAGATCGCCGTGGGTGGGGGATCAATGTCTAAAGGTGAAGAATTATTCACTGGTGTTGT
CCCAATTTTGGTTGAATTAGATGGTGATGTTAATGGTCACAAATTTTCTGTCTCCGGTGAAGGTGAAGGT
GATGCTACTTACGGTAAATTGACCTTAAAATTGATTTGTACTACTGGTAAATTGCCAGTTCCATGGCCAA
CCTTAGTCACTACTTTAGGTTATGGTTTGCAATGTTTTGCTAGATACCCAGATCATATGAAACAACATGA
CTTTTTCAAGTCTGCCATGCCAGAAGGTTATGTTCAAGAAAGAACTATTTTTTTCAAAGATGACGGTAAC
TACAAGACCAGAGCTGAAGTCAAGTTTGAAGGTGATACCTTAGTTAATAGAATCGAATTAAAAGGTATTG
ATTTTAAAGAAGATGGTAACATTTTAGGTCACAAATTGGAATACAACTATAACTCTCACAATGTTTACAT
CACTGCTGACAAACAAAAGAATGGTATCAAAGCTAACTTCAAAATTAGACACAACATTGAAGATGGTGGT
GTTCAATTAGCTGACCATTATCAACAAAATACTCCAATTGGTGATGGTCCAGTCTTGTTACCAGACAACC
ATTACTTATCCTATCAATCTGCCTTATCCAAAGATCCAAACGAAAAGAGAGACCACATGGTCTTGTTAGA
ATTTGTTACTGCTGCTGGTATTACCCATGGTATTGATGAATCTCGAGAAGCATCCAACTTGAACATTTCG
AGAAAGCTTACCATATCAACCCCATCATGCTCTTTCGAAAATTCAAATAGCACATCCATTCCTTCGCCCG
CTTCCTCATCTCAAAGCCACACTCCAATGAGAAACATGAGCTCACTCTCTGATAACAGCGTTTTCAGCCG
GAATATGGAACAATCATCACCAATCACTCCAAGTATGTACCAATTTGGTCAGCAGCAGTCAAACAGTATA
TGTGGTAGCACCGTTAGTGTGAATAGTCTGGTGAATACAAATAACAAACAAAGGATCTACGAACAAATCA
CGGGTCCTAACAGCAATAACGCAACCAATGATTATATTGATTTGCTAAACCTAAATGAGTCTAACAAGGA
AAACCAAAATCCCGCAACGGCGCATTACCTCAATGGGGGCCCACCCAAGACAAGCTTCATTAACCATGGA
ATGTTCCCCTCGCCAACTGGGACCATAAATAGCGGTAAATCTAGCAGTGCCTCATCTTTAATTTCTTTTG
GTATGGGCAATACCCAAGTAATATAGGGCGCGCCACTTCTAAATAAGCGAATTTCTTATGATTTATGATT
TTTATTATTAAATAAGTTATAAAAAAAATAAGTGTATACAAATTTTAAAGTGACTCTTAGGTTTTAAAAC
GAAAATTCTTATTCTTGAGTAACTCTTTCCTGTAGGTCAGGTTGCTTTCTCAGGTATAGTATGAGGTCGC
TCTTATTGACCACACCTCTACCGGCAGATCCGCTAGGGATAACAGGGTAATATAGATCTGTTTAGCTTGC
CTCGTCCCCGCCGGGTCACCCGGCCAGCGACATGGAGGCCCAGAATACCCTCCTTGACAGTCTTGACGTG
CGCAGCTCAGGGGCATGATGTGACTGTCGCCCGTACATTTAGCCCATACATCCCCATGTATAATCATTTG
CATCCATACATTTTGATGGCCGCACGGCGCGAAGCAAAAATTACGGCTCCTCGCTGCAGACCTGCGAGCA
GGGAAACGCTCCCCTCACAGACGCGTGTACGCATGTAACATTATACTGAAAACCTTGCTTGAGAAGGTTT
TGGGACGCTCGAAGGCTTTAATTTGCGGCCGGTACCCAATTCGCCCTATAGTGAGTCGTATTACGCGCGC
TCACTGGCCGTCGTTTTACAACGTCGTGACTGGGAAAACCCTGGCGTTACCCAACTTAATCGCCTTGCAG
CACATCCCCCTTTCGCCAGCTGGCGTAATAGCGAAGAGGCCCGCACCGATCGCCCTTCCCAACAGTTGCG
CAGCCTGAATGGCGAATGGCGCG
[124 nt withheld, positions 7374-7497]
C
[91 nt withheld, positions 7499-7589]
A
[49 nt withheld, positions 7591-7639]
CCTTTGACGTTGGAGTCCACGTTCTTT
[37 nt withheld, positions 7667-7703]
ACCCTATCTCGGTCTATTCTTTTGATTTATAAGGGATTTTGCCGATTTCGGCCTATTGGTTAAAAAATGA
GCTGATTTAACAAAAATTTAACGCGAATTTTAACAAAATATTAACGTTTACAATTTCCTGATGCGGTATT
TTCTCCTTACGCATCTGTGCGGTATTTCACACCGCATAGGGTAATAACTGATATAATTAAATTGAAGCTC
TAATTTGTGAGTTTAGTATACATGCATTTACTTATAATACAGTTTTTTAGTTTTGCTGGCCGCATCTTCT
CAAATATGCTTCCCAGCCTGCTTTTCTGTAACGTTCACCCTCTACCTTAGCATCCCTTCCCTTTGCAAAT
AGTCCTCTTCCAACAATAATAATGTCAGATCCTGTAGAGACCACATCATCCACGGTTCTATACTGTTGAC
CCAATGCGTCTCCCTTGTCATCTAAACCCACACCGGGTGTCATAATCAACCAATCGTAACCTTCATCTCT
TCCACCCATGTCTCTTTGAGCAATAAAGCCGATAACAAAATCTTTGTCGCTCTTCGCAATGTCAACAGTA
CCCTTAGTATATTCTCCAGTAGATAGGGAGCCCTTGCATGACAATTCTGCTAACATCAAAAGGCCTCTAG
GTTCCTTTGTTACTTCTTCTGCCGCCTGCTTCAAACCGCTAACAATACCTGGGCCCACCACACCGTGTGC
ATTCGTAATGTCTGCCCATTCTGCTATTCTGTATACACCCGCAGAGTACTGCAATTTGACTGTATTACCA
ATGTCAGCAAATTTTCTGTCTTCGAAGAGTAAAAAATTGTACTTGGCGGATAATGCCTTTAGCGGCTTAA
CTGTGCCCTCCATGGAAAAATCAGTCAAGATATCCACATGTGTTTTTAGTAAACAAATTTTGGGACCTAA
TGCTTCAACTAACTCCAGTAATTCCTTGGTGGTACGAACATCCAATGAAGCACACAAGTTTGTTTGCTTT
TCGTGCATGATATTAAATAGCTTGGCAGCAACAGGACTAGGATGAGTAGCAGCACGTTCCTTATATGTAG
CTTTCGACATGATTTATCTTCGTTTCCTGCAGGTTTTTGTTCTGTGCAGTTGGGTTAAGAATACTGGGCA
ATTTCATGTTTCTTCAACACTACATATGCGTATATATACCAATCTAAGTCTGTGCTCCTTCCTTCGTTCT
TCCTTCTGTTCGGAGATTACCGAATCAAAAAAATTTCAAAGAAACCGAAATCAAAAAAAAGAATAAAAAA
AAAATGATGAATTGAATTGAAAAGCTGTGGTATGGTGCACTCTCAGTACAATCTGCTCTGATGCCGCATA
GTTAAGCCAGCCCCGACACCCGCCAACACCCGCTGACGCGCCCTGACGGGCTTGTCTGCTCCCGGCATCC
GCTTACAGACAAGCTGTGACCGTCTCCGGGAGCTGCATGTGTCAGAGGTTTTCACCGTCATCACCGAAAC
GCGCGA
Features (pLannotate 1.2.2; 24 found; start..end, strand, type, name):
     96..200     +  promoter       AmpR promoter: bla
    201..1061    +  CDS            AmpR: β-lactamase; bla; confers resistance to ampicillin, carbenicillin, and related antibiotics
   1232..1820    +  rep_origin     ori: high-copy-number ColE1/pMB1/pBR322/pUC origin of replication
   2003..2095    +  CDS            lacI (fragment): lac repressor; lacI; The lac repressor binds to the lac operator to inhibit transcription in E. coli. This inhibition can be relieved by adding lactose or isopropyl-β-D-thiogalactopyranoside (IPTG).
   2108..2129    +  protein_bind   CAP binding site: CAP binding activates transcription in the presence of cAMP. E. coli catabolite activator protein
   2144..2174    +  promoter       lac promoter: promoter for the E. coli lac operon
   2182..2198    +  protein_bind   lac operator: The lac repressor binds to the lac operator to inhibit transcription in E. coli. This inhibition can be relieved by adding lactose or isopropyl-β-D-thiogalactopyranoside (IPTG). lac repressor encoded by lacI
   2243..2261    +  promoter       T3 promoter: promoter for bacteriophage T3 RNA polymerase
   2279..2380    +  CDS            PMA1 (fragment): PMA1_YEAST - Experimental evidence at protein level: Swiss-Prot protein existence level 1. The plasma membrane ATPase of plants and fungi is a hydrogen ion pump. The proton gradient it generates drives the active transport of nutrients by H(+)-symport. The resulting external acidification and/or internal alkinization may mediate growth responses. From Saccharomyces cerevisiae (strain ATCC 204508 / S288c) (Baker's yeast).
   3662..3684    +  misc_feature   MCS (fragment): pBluescript multiple cloning site
   3694..5343    +  CDS            luciferase: firefly luciferase; luc+; enhanced luc+ version of the luciferase gene
   5356..6061    +  CDS            yeGFP (fragment): yeast-enhanced green fluorescent protein codons optimized for translation in S. cerevisiae and C. albicans
   6070..6603    +  CDS            CLN2 (fragment): CG12_YEAST - Experimental evidence at protein level: Swiss-Prot protein existence level 1. Essential for the control of the cell cycle at the G1/S (start) transition. Interacts with the CDC28 protein kinase to form MPF. From Saccharomyces cerevisiae (strain ATCC 204508 / S288c) (Baker's yeast).
   6627..6814    +  terminator     ADH1 terminator: S. cerevisiae ADH1; transcription terminator for the S. cerevisiae alcohol dehydrogenase 1 (ADH1) gene
   6889..7096    +  promoter       TEF promoter (fragment): Ashbya gossypii TEF promoter
   7087..7166    +  terminator     CYC1 terminator (fragment): S. cerevisiae CYC1; transcription terminator for CYC1
   7185..7203    -  promoter       T7 promoter: promoter for bacteriophage T7 RNA polymerase
   7211..7366    +  CDS            lacZα (fragment): LacZα fragment of β-galactosidase; lacZ fragment
   7374..7829    +  rep_origin     f1 ori (sequence partly withheld): f1 bacteriophage origin of replication; arrow indicates direction of (+) strand synthesis
   7830..7881    -  misc_feature   bom (fragment): basis of mobility region from pBR322
   7960..8763    -  CDS            URA3: orotidine-5'-phosphate decarboxylase, required for uracil biosynthesis; S. cerevisiae URA3; yeast auxotrophic marker, counterselectable with 5-fluoroorotic acid (5-FOA)
   8764..8979    -  promoter       URA3 promoter: S. cerevisiae URA3
   8994..9043    -  misc_feature   bom (fragment): basis of mobility region from pBR322
   9145..1       -  CDS            rop (fragment) (across the origin): Rop protein, which maintains plasmids at low copy number; rop
