[The description below was written by a language model from this plasmid's Addgene catalogue record and pLannotate feature annotations shown in this document.]
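Description:
pNB787 is a yeast expression plasmid built on the p406 backbone, about 9.2 kb in total, that carries a dual luminescent and fluorescent reporter driven by the LEU1 promoter. In E. coli it is maintained at high copy through a ColE1/pUC-type origin and selected with ampicillin via the bla gene. An f1 origin and remnants of a pBluescript-style cloning region (lac promoter/operator, lacZα fragment, T3 and T7 promoters) are also present. Selection in Saccharomyces cerevisiae relies on the URA3 auxotrophic marker with its own promoter, which can be counterselected with 5-FOA. The feature table shows no yeast replication origin or centromere, which fits an integrating type of vector, although the record does not say this explicitly.

The payload is a single open reading frame, cloned between PacI and AscI sites, in which Photinus pyralis firefly luciferase is fused to the yeast codon-optimized yellow fluorescent protein yEVenus (annotated by similarity as a yeGFP fragment). A C-terminal PEST degron follows, and the annotation indicates it derives from the G1 cyclin CLN2. An ADH1 terminator ends the transcript. The luciferase carries A4V and S504G substitutions, recorded as having no functional effect. The LEU1 promoter is not annotated as a feature but presumably occupies the unannotated stretch upstream of the luciferase. Short fragments matching PMA1, the TEF promoter and the CYC1 terminator also appear, and their role is not stated.

The PEST degron shortens the reporter's lifetime, so the signal follows changes in promoter activity more closely than a stable protein would. This suits the construct to time-lapse luminescence and fluorescence microscopy of fast gene expression dynamics in single yeast cells.
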