Addgene plasmid #60152: pNB787
Purpose: Firefly luciferase (Promega) and yeast codon-optimized yellow fluorescent protein (yEVenus) fusion with PEST degron driven by LEU1 promoter.
Depositing lab: Nicolas Buchler. Depositing organization: Duke University. Publication: Measuring fast gene dynamics in single cells with time-lapse luminescence microscopy. Mazo-Vargas A, Park H, Aydin M, Buchler NE. Mol Biol Cell. 2014 Sep 17. pii: mbc.E14-07-1187. 10.1091/mbc.E14-07-1187 PubMed 25232010.
Backbone
  Vector backbone: p406
  Backbone size w/o insert (bp): 6260
  Total vector size (bp): 9179
  Vector type: Yeast Expression
  Selectable markers: URA3
Growth in bacteria
  Bacterial resistance: Ampicillin, 100 μg/mL
  Growth temperature: 37°C
  Growth strain: DH5alpha
  Copy number: High Copy
Gene/Insert
  Gene/Insert name: FLuc-yEVenus-PEST (alt names: Firefly luciferase and yeast codon-optimized yellow fluorescent protein fusion with PEST degron.; p406-LEU1pr-FLuc-yEVenus-PEST)
  Species: Photinus pyralis
  Insert size (bp): 2919
  Mutation: FLuc has A4V & S504G (no functional effect)
  Promoter: LEU1pr
  Tag / fusion protein: PEST degron (C terminal on insert)
  Cloning method: Restriction Enzyme; 5′ cloning site PacI (not destroyed); 3′ cloning site AscI (not destroyed)
  Sequencing primers: 5′ cactttatgcttccggctcctatgtt; 3′ CTGCCGGTAGAGGTGTGGTCAATAAG
Terms and licenses: Academic/Nonprofit Terms; Industry Terms: Not Available to Industry
How to cite: pNB787 was a gift from Nicolas Buchler (Addgene plasmid # 60152 ; http://n2t.net/addgene:60152 ; RRID:Addgene_60152)
