>Addgene plasmid #60152 | pNB787 | addgene partial sequence | sequence record 98209 | M13pUC-Rev 5'-AGCGGATAACAATTTCACACAGG-3'
TGACCATGATTACGCCAAGCGCGCAATTAACCCTCACTAAAGGGAACAAAAGCTGGAGCTCTGATGAACG
GTAAGCCAATGAAGGAAAAGAAGTCTACCAGAAGTGTCGAAGACTTCATGGCTGCTATGCAAAGAGTCTC
TACTCAACACGAAAAGGAAACCTAATCCTGTTGAAGTAGCATTTAATCATAATTTTTGTCACATTTTAAT
CAACTTGATTTTTCTGGTTTAATTTTTCTAATTTTAATTTTAATTTTTTTATCAATGGGAACTGATACAC
TAAAAAGAATTAGGAGCCAACAAGAATAAGCCGCTTATTTCCTACTAGAGTTTGCTTAAAATTTCATCTC
GAATTGTCATTCTAATATTTTATCCACACACACACCTTAAAATTTTTAGATTAAATGGCATCAACTCTTA
GCTTCACACACACACACACACCGAAGCTGGTTGTTTTATTTGATTTGATATAATTGGTTTCTCTGGATGG
TACTTTTTCTTTCTTGGTTATTTCCTATTTTAAAATATGAAACGCACACAAGTCATAATTATTCTAATAG
AGCACAATTCACAACACGCACATTTCAACTTTAATATTTTTTTAGAAACACTTTATTTAGTCTAATTCTT
AATTTTTAATATATATAATGCACACACACTAATTTATTCATTAATTTTTTATTGAGTAGGATTTGAAAAT
ATTTGGTATCTTTGCAAGATGTTTGTATAGAGGGACAAAGAATCGTCTTTATTATGGTCAAGGCTTTACG
TCATAATAGTTCCTGCCCAGCTCTTCTATAATACTTTAAAGATCTCTTCTCGTT
