>Addgene plasmid #60152 | pNB787 | addgene partial sequence | sequence record 98213 | pHybLex_rev 5'-GAGTCACTTTAAAATTTGTATACAC-3'
AACTTATTTAATAATAAAAATCATAAATCATAAGAAATTCGCTTATTTAGAAGTGGCGCGCCCTATATTA
CTTGGGTATTGCCCATACCAAAAGAAATTAAAGATGAGGCACTGCTAGATTTACCGCTATTTATGGTCCC
AGTTGGCGAGGGGAACATTCCATGGTTAATGAAGCTTGTCTTGGGTGGGCCCCCATTGAGGTAATGCGCC
GTTGCGGGATTTTGGTTTTCCTTGTTAGACTCATTTAGGTTTAGCAAATCAATATAATCATTGGTTGCGT
TATTGCTGTTAGGACCCGTGATTTGTTCGTAGATCCTTTGTTTGTTATTTGTATTCACCAGACTATTCAC
ACTAACGGTGCTACCACATATACTGTTTGACTGCTGCTGACCAAATTGGTACATACTTGGAGTGATTGGT
GATGATTGTTCCATATTCCGGCTGAAAACGCTGTTATCAGAGAGTGAGCTCATGTTTCTCATTGGAGTGT
GGCTTTGAGATGAGGAAGCGGGCGAAGGAATGGATGTGCTATTTGAATTTTCGAAAGAGCATGATGGGGT
TGATATGGTAAGCTTTCTCGAAATGTTCAAGTTGGATGCTTCTCGAGATTCATCAATACCATGGGTAATA
CCAGCAGCAGTAACAAATTCTAACAAGACCATGTGGTCTCTCTTTTCGTTTGGATCTTTGGATAAGGCAG
ATTGAT
