>Addgene plasmid #60152 | pNB787 | addgene partial sequence | sequence record 98597 | Luc-F 5'-CAGTCAAGTAACAACCGCGA-3'
GGAGGAGTTGTGTTTGTGGACGAAGTACCGAAAGGTCTTACCGGAAAACTCGACGCAAGAAAAATCAGAG
AGATCCTCATAAAGGCCAAGAAGGGCGGAAAGATCGCCGTGGGTGGGGGATCAATGTCTAAAGGTGAAGA
ATTATTCACTGGTGTTGTCCCAATTTTGGTTGAATTAGATGGTGATGTTAATGGTCACAAATTTTCTGTC
TCCGGTGAAGGTGAAGGTGATGCTACTTACGGTAAATTGACCTTAAAATTGATTTGTACTACTGGTAAAT
TGCCAGTTCCATGGCCAACCTTAGTCACTACTTTAGGTTATGGTTTGCAATGTTTTGCTAGATACCCAGA
TCATATGAAACAACATGACTTTTTCAAGTCTGCCATGCCAGAAGGTTATGTTCAAGAAAGAACTATTTTT
TTCAAAGATGACGGTAACTACAAGACCAGAGCTGAAGTCAAGTTTGAAGGTGATACCTTAGTTAATAGAA
TCGAATTAAAAGGTATTGATTTTAAAGAAGATGGTAACATTTTAGGTCACAAATTGGAATACAACTATAA
CTCTCACAATGTTTACATCACTGCTGACAAACAAAAGAATGGTATCAAAGCTAACTTCAAAATTAGACAC
AACATTGAAGATGGTGGTGTTCAATTAGCTGACCATTATCAACAAAATACTCCAATTGGTGATGGTCCAG
TCTTGTTACCAGACAACCATTACTTATCCTATCAATCTGCCTTATCCAAAGATCCAAACGAAAAGAGAGA
CCACATGGTCTTGTTAGAATTTGTTACTGCTGCTGGTATTACCCATGGTATTGATGAATCTCGAGAAGCA
TCCAACTTGAACATTTCGAGAAAGCTTACCATATCAACCCCATCATGCTCTTTCGAAAATTCAAATAGCA
CATCCATTCCTTCGCCCGCTTCCTCATCTCAAAGCCACACTCCAATGAGAAACATGAGCTCACTCTCTGA
TAACAGCGTTTTCAGCCGGAATATGGAACAATCATCACCAATCACTCCAAGTATGTACCAATTTGGTCAG
CAGCAGTCAAACAGTA
