>Addgene plasmid #60152 | pNB787 | addgene partial sequence | sequence record 98602 | pBluescript-SK 5'-tctagaactagtggatc-3'
GAAGACGTCAAAAACATAAAGAAAGGCCCGGCGCCATTCTATCCGCTGGAAGATGGAACCGCTGGAGAGC
AACTGCATAAGGCTATGAAGAGATACGCCCTGGTTCCTGGAACAATTGCTTTTACAGATGCACATATCGA
GGTGGACATCACTTACGCTGAGTACTTCGAAATGTCCGTTCGGTTGGCAGAAGCTATGAAACGATATGGG
CTGAATACAAATCACAGAATCGTCGTATGCAGTGAAAACTCTCTTCAATTCTTTATGCCGGTGTTGGGCG
CGTTATTTATCGGAGTTGCAGTTGCGCCCGCGAACGACATTTATAATGAACGTGAATTGCTCAACAGTAT
GGGCATTTCGCAGCCTACCGTGGTGTTCGTTTCCAAAAAGGGGTTGCAAAAAATTTTGAACGTGCAAAAA
AAGCTCCCAATCATCCAAAAAATTATTATCATGGATTCTAAAACGGATTACCAGGGATTTCAGTCGATGT
ACACGTTCGTCACATCTCATCTACCTCCCGGTTTTAATGAATACGATTTTGTGCCAGAGTCCTTCGATAG
GGACAAGACAATTGCACTGATCATGAACTCCTCTGGATCTACTGGTCTGCCTAAAGGTGTCGCTCTGCCT
CATAGAACTGCCTGCGTGAGATTCTCGCATGCCAGAGATCCTATTTTTGGCAATCAAATCATTCCGGATA
CTGCGATTTTAAGTGTTGTTCCATTCCATCACGG
